>Addgene plasmid #207393 | pEVS104 | addgene full sequence | sequence record 411097 | Addgene NGS Result
TGTCAGCCGTTAAGTGTTCCTGTGTCACTCAAAATTGCTTTGAGAGGCTCTAAGGGCTTCTCAGTGCGTT
ACATCCCTGGCTTGTTGTCCACAACCGTTAAACCTTAAAAGCTTTAAAAGCCTTATATATTCTTTTTTTT
CTTATAAAACTTAAAACCTTAGAGGCTATTTAAGTTGCTGATTTATATTAATTTTATTGTTCAAACATGA
GAGCTTAGTACGTGAAACATGAGAGCTTAGTACGTTAGCCATGAGAGCTTAGTACGTTAGCCATGAGGGT
TTAGTTCGTTAAACATGAGAGCTTAGTACGTTAAACATGAGAGCTTAGTACGTGAAACATGAGAGCTTAG
TACGTACTATCAACAGGTTGAACTGCTGATCTTCAGATCCTCTACGCCGGACGCATCGTGGCCGGATCCT
CTAGGAGTGCGGTTGGAACGTTGGCCCAGCCAGATACTCCCGATCACGAGCAGGACGCCGATGATTTGAA
GCGCACTCAGCGTCTGATCCAAGAACAACCATCCTAGCAACACGGCGGTCCCCGGGCTGAGAAAGCCCAG
TAAGGAAACAACTGTAGGTTCGAGTCGCGAGATCCCCCGGAACCAAAGGAAGTAGGTTAAACCCGCTCCG
ATCAGGCCGAGCCACGCCAGGCCGAGAACATTGGTTCCTGTAGGCATCGGGATTGGCGGATCAAACACTA
AAGCTACTGGAACGAGCAGAAGTCCTCCGGCCGCCAGTTGCCAGGCGGTAAAGGTGAGCAGAGGCACGGG
AGGTTGCCACTTGCGGGTCAGCACGGTTCCGAACGCCATGGAAACCGCCCCCGCCAGGCCCGCTGCGACG
CCGACAGGATCTAGCGCTGCGTTTGGTGTCAACACCAACAGCGCCACGCCCGCAGTTCCGCAAATAGCCC
CCAGGACCGCCATCAATCGTATCGGGCTACCTAGCAGAGCGGCAGAGATGAACACGACCATCAGCGGCTG
CACAGCGCCTACCGTCGCCGCGACCCCGCCCGGCAGGCGGTAGACCGAAATAAACAACAAGCTCCAGAAT
AGCGAAATATTAAGTGCGCCGAGGATGAAGATGCGCATCCACCAGATTCCCGTTGGAATCTGTCGGACGA
TCATCACGAGCAATAAACCCGCCGGCAACGCCCGCAGCAGCATACCGGCGACCCCTCGGCCTCGCTGTTC
GGGCTCCACGAAAACGCCGGACAGATGCGCCTTGTGAGCGTCCTTGGGGCCGTCCTCCTGTTTGAAGACC
GACAGCCCAATGATCTCGCCGTCGATGTAGGCGCCGAATGCCACGGCATCTCGCAACCGTTCAGCGAACG
CCTCCATGGGCTTTTTCTCCTCGTGCTCGTAAACGGACCCGAACATCTCTGGAGCTTTCTTCAGGGCCGA
CAATCGGATCTCGCGGAAATCCTGCACGTCGGCCGCTCCAAGCCGTCGAATCTGAGCCTTAATCACAATT
GTCAATTTTAATCCTCTGTTTATCGGCAGTTCGTAGAGCGCGCCGTGCGTCCCGAGCGATACTGAGCGAA
GCAAGTGCGTCGAGCAGTGCCCGCTTGTTCCTGAAATGCCAGTAAAGCGCTGGCTGCTGAACCCCCAGCC
GGAACTGACCCCACAAGGCCCTAGCGTTTGCAATGCACCAGGTCATCATTGACCCAGGCGTGTTCCACCA
GGCCGCTGCCTCGCAACTCTTCGCAGGCTTCGCCGACCTGCTCGCGCCACTTCTTCACGCGGGTGGAATC
CGATCCGCACATGAGGCGGAAGGTTTCCAGCTTGAGCGGGTACGGCTCCCGGTGCGAGCTGAAATAGTCG
AACATCCGTCGGGCCGTCGGCGACAGCTTGCGGTACTTCTCCCATATGAATTTCGTGTAGTGGTCGCCAG
CAAACAGCACGACGATTTCCTCGTCGATCAGGACCTGGCAACGGGACGTTTTCTTGCCACGGTCCAGGAC
GCGGAAGCGGTGCAGCAGCGACACCGATTCCAGGTGCCCAACGCGGTCGGACGTGAAGCCCATCGCCGTC
GCCTGTAGGCGCGACAGGCATTCCTCGGCCTTCGTGTAATACCGGCCATTGATCGACCAGCCCAGGTCCT
GGCAAAGCTCGTAGAACGTGAAGGTGATCGGCTCGCCGATAGGGGTGCGCTTCGCGTACTCCAACACCTG
CTGCCACACCAGTTCGTCATCGTCGGCCCGCAGCTCGACGCCGGTGTAGGTGATCTTCACGTCCTTGTTG
ACGTGGAAAATGACCTTGTTTTGCAGCGCCTCGCGCGGGATTTTCTTGTTGCGCGTGGTGAACAGGGCAG
AGCGGGCCGTGTCGTTTGGCATCGCTCGCATCGTGTCCGGCCACGGCGCAATATCGAACAAGGAAAGCTG
CATTTCCTTGATCTGCTGCTTCGTGTGTTTCAGCAACGCGGCCTGCTTGGCCTCGCTGACCTGTTTTGCC
AGGTCCTCGCCGGCGGTTTTTCGCTTCTTGGTCGTCATAGTTCCTCGCGTGTCGATGGTCATCGACTTCG
CCAAACCTGCCGCCTCCTGTTCGAGACGACGCGAACGCTCCACGGCGGCCGATGGCGCGGGCAGGGCAGG
GGGAGCCAGTTGCACGCTGTCGCGCTCGATCTTGGCCGTAGCTTGCTGGACCATCGAGCCGACGGACTGG
AAGGTTTCGCGGGGCGCACGCATGACGGTGCGGCTTGCGATGGTTTCGGCATCCTCGGCGGAAAACCCCG
CGTCGATCAGTTCTTGCCTGTATGCCTTCCGGTCAAACGTCCGATTCATTCACCCTCCTTGCGGGATTGC
CCCGACTCACGCCGGGGCAATGTGCCCTTATTCCTGATTTGACCCGCCTGGTGCCTTGGTGTCCAGATAA
TCCACCTTATCGGCAATGAAGTCGGTCCCGTAGACCGTCTGGCCGTCCTTCTCGTACTTGGTATTCCGAA
TCTTGCCCTGCACGAATACCAGCGACCCCTTGCCCAAATACTTGCCGTGGGCCTCGGCCTGAGAGCCAAA
ACACTTGATGCGGAAGAAGTCGGTGCGCTCCTGCTTGTCGCCGGCATCGTTGCGCCACTCTTCATTAACC
GCTATATCGAAAATTGCTTGCGGCTTGTTAGAATTGCCATGACGTACCTCGGTGTCACGGGTAAGATTAC
CGATAAACTGGAACTGATTATGGCTCATATCGAAAGTCTCCTTGAGAAAGGAGACTCTAGTTTAGCTAAA
CATTGGTTCCGCTGTCAAGAACTTTAGCGGCTAAAATTTTGCGGGCCGCGACCAAAGGTGCGAGGGGCGG
CTTCCGCTGTGTACAACCAGATATTTTTCACCAACATCCTTCGTCTGCTCGATGAGCGGGGCATGACGAA
ACATGAGCTGTCGGAGAGGGCAGGGGTTTCAATTTCGTTTTTATCAGACTTAACCAACGGTAAGGCCAAC
CCCTCGTTGAAGGTGATGGAGGCCATTGCCGACGCCCTGGAAACTCCCCTACCTCTTCTCCTGGAGTCCA
CCGACCTTGACCGCGAGGCACTCGCGGAGATTGCGGGTCATCCTTTCAAGAGCAGCGTGCCGCCCGGATA
CGAACGCATCAGTGTGGTTTTGCCGTCACATAAGGCGTTTATCGTAAAGAAATGGGGCGACGACACCCGA
AAAAAACTGCGTGGAAGGCTCTGACGCCAAGGGTTAGGGCTTGCACTTCCTTCTTTAGCCGCTAAAACGG
CCCCTTCTCTGCGGGCCGTCGGCTCGCGCATCATATCGACATCCTCAACGGAAGCCGTGCCGCGAATGGC
ATCGGGCGGGTGCGCTTTGACAGTTGTTTTCTATCAGAACCCCTACGTCGTGCGGTTCGATTAGCTGTTT
GTCTTGCAGGCTAAACACTTTCGGTATATCGTTTGCCTGTGCGATAATGTTGCTAATGATTTGTTGCGTA
GGGGTTACTGAAAAGTGAGCGGGAAAGAAGAGTTTCAGACCATCAAGGAGCGGGCCAAGCGCAAGCTGGA
ACGCGACATGGGTGCGGACCTGTTGGCCGCGCTCAACGACCCGAAAACCGTTGAAGTCATGCTCAACGCG
GACGGCAAGGTGTGGCACGAACGCCTTGGCGAGCCGATGCGGTACATCTGCGACATGCGGCCCAGCCAGT
CGCAGGCGATTATAGAAACGGTGGCCGGATTCCACGGCAAAGAGGTCACGCGGCATTCGCCCATCCTGGA
AGGCGAGTTCCCCTTGGATGGCAGCCGCTTTGCCGGCCAATTGCCGCCGGTCGTGGCCGCGCCAACCTTT
GCGATCCGCAAGCGCGCGGTCGCCATCTTCACGCTGGAACAGTACGTCGAGGCGGGCATCATGACCCGCG
AGCAATACGAGGTCATTAAAAGCGCCGTCGCGGCGCATCGAAACATCCTCGTCATTGGCGGTACTGGCTC
GGGCAAGACCACGCTCGTCAACGCGATCATCAATGAAATGGTCGCCTTCAACCCGTCTGAGCGCGTCGTC
ATCATCGAGGACACCGGCGAAATCCAGTGCGCCGCAGAGAACGCCGTCCAATACCACACCAGCATCGACG
TCTCGATGACGCTGCTGCTCAAGACAACGCTGCGTATGCGCCCCGACCGCATCCTGGTCGGTGAGGTACG
TGGCCCCGAAGCCCTTGATCTGTTGATGGCCTGGAACACCGGGCATGAAGGAGGTGCCGCCACCCTGCAC
GCAAACAACCCCAAAGCGGGCCTGAGCCGGCTCGCCATGCTTATCAGCATGCACCCGGATTCACCGAAAC
CCATTGAGCCGCTGATTGGCGAGGCGGTTCATGTGGTCGTCCATATCGCCAGGACCCCTAGCGGCCGTCG
AGTGCAAGAAATTCTCGAAGTTCTTGGTTACGAGAACGGCCAGTACATCACCAAAACCCTGTAAGGAGTA
TTTCCAATGACAACGGCTGTTCCGTTCCGTCTGACCATGAATCGCGGCATTTTGTTCTACCTTGCCGTGT
TCTTCGTTCTCGCTCTCGCGTTATCCGCGCATCCGGCGATGGCC
[234 nt withheld, positions 5015-5248]
GCCGAAATCGCGGCCCTCGGCAACGGGGCGCTGCACCAGGTGCAAGTCGCGGCGGCGGATGCCGTGCGTG
CGGTAGCGGCTGGACGGCTCGCCTAATCATGGCTCTGCGCACGATCCCCATCCGTCGCGCAGGCAACCGA
GAAAACCTGTTCATGGGTGGTGATCGTGAACTGGTGATGTTCTCGGGCCTGATGGCGTTTGCGCTGATTT
TCAGCGCCCAAGAGCTGCGGGCCACCGTGGTCGGTCTGATCCTGTGGTTCGGGGCGCTCTATGCGTTCCG
AATCATGGCGAAGGCCGATCCGAAGATGCGGTTCGTGTACCTGCGTCACCGCCGGTACAAGCCGTATTAC
CCGGCCCGCTCGACCCCGTTCCGCGAGAACACCAATAGCCAAGGGAAGCAATACCGATGATCCAAGCAAT
TGCGATTGCAATCGCGGGCCTCGGCGCGCTTCTGTTGTTCATCCTCTTTGCCCGCATCCGCGCGGTCGAT
GCCGAACTGAAACTGAAAAAGCATCGTTCCAAGGACGCCGGCCTGGCCGATCTGCTCAACTACGCCGCTG
TCGTCGATGACGGCGTAATCGTGGGCAAGAACGGCAGCTTTATGGCTGCCTGGCTGTACAAGGGCGATGA
CAACGCAAGCAGCACCGACCAGCAGCGCGAAGTAGTGTCCGCCCGCATCAACCAGGCCCTCGCGGGCCTG
GGAAGTGGGTGGATGATCCATGTGGACGCCGTGCGGCGTCCTGCTCCGAACTACGCGGAGCGGGGCCTGT
CGGCGTTCCCTGACCGTCTGACGGCAGCGATTGAAGAAGAGCGCCGGCGGCATTTCGAGAGCCTGGGAAC
GATGTACGAGGGCTATTTCGTCCTCACCTTGACCTGGTTCCCGCCGCTGCTCGCCCAGCGCAAGTTCGTC
GAGCTGATGTTTGACGACGACGCGACCGCACCGGATCGCAAGGCGCGCACGCGGGGCCTCATCGACCAAT
TCAAGCGTGACGTGCGCAGCATCGAGTCGCGCCTGTCGTCGGCCGTGTCGCTCACTCGCTTGAAGGGGCA
CAAGATCGTCAACGAGGACGGCACGACCGTCACGCATGACGACTTCCTGCGCTGGCTGCAATTCTGCGTG
ACGGGCCTGCACCATCCGGTGCAGCTCCCCAGCAACCCGATGTACCTGGACGCCCTGGTCGGCGGACAGG
AAATGTGGGGCGGGGTAGTGCCCAAGGTCGGCCGCAAGTTCGTCCAGGTGGTCGCTCTCGAAGGCTTCCC
CTTGGAGTCCTATCCCGGCATCCTGACGGCGCTCGGCGAGCTGCCCTGCGAGTATCGGTGGTCGAGCCGG
TTCATCTTCATGGACCAGCACGAAGCCGTGAAGCACCTCGACAAGTTCCGCAAGAAGTGGCGGCAGAAGA
TTCGCGGCTTCTTCGACCAGGTGTTCAACACGAACACCGGCCCGGTCGATCAGGACGCGCTTTCGATGGT
GGCCGATGCTGAGGCGGCCATTGCCGAAGTCAACAGCGGCATCGTGGCCGTGGGCTACTACACCAGCGTC
GTCGTGCTGATGGATGAGGACCGCACGCGCCTGGAAGCTGCGGCCCGCGATGTTGAAAAGGCCGTCAACC
GGTTGGGCTTTGCCGCGCGCATCGAGTCCATCAACACCCTGGACGCCTTCCTTGGTAGTTTGCCGGGCCA
CGGCGTGGAAAACGTCCGCCGGCCGCTCATCAACACGATGAACCTGGCCGACCTGCTGCCGACCAGCACC
ATCTGGACCGGCAACGCGAACGCGCCATGCCCGATGTACCCGCCGCTGTCGCCGGCGCTCATGCACTGCG
TCACGCAAGGATCAACGCCGTTCCGGCTGAACCTGCACGTGCGCGACCTCGGCCACACCTTTATGTTCGG
GCCGACCGGCGCAGGTAAATCGACGCACCTGGCGATCCTCGCCGCGCAGCTCCGTCGCTATGCCGGCATG
TCGATCTTCGCCTTTGACAAGGGCATGTCGATGTACCCGCTGGCCGCCGGCATCCGTGCGGCCACGAAGG
GCACCAGCGGCCTGCACTTCACCGTGGCGGCCGACGACGAACGCCTGGCGTTCTGCCCGTTGCAGTTCCT
GAGCACCAAGGGCGACCGTGCTTGGGCGATGGAGTGGATCGACACCATCCTGGCGTTGAACGGCGTCGAA
ACGACCCCGGCCCAGCGCAACGAAATCGGCAACGCGATCATGAGCATGCACGCCAGCGGCGCGCGCACGC
TCTCCGAGTTCAGCGTGACGATTCAGGATGAGGCGATCCGCGAGGCGATCCGCCAGTACACCGTCGATGG
CGCAATGGGCCATCTGCTCGACGCCGAAGAGGACGGCTTGGCGCTGTCCGACTTTACAGTGTTCGAGATC
GAAGAGCTGATGAACCTCGGCGAGAAATTCGCCCTGCCTGTGTTGCTCTACCTGTTCCGCCGTATCGAGC
GCGCCCTGACGGGCCAGCCGGCCGTCATCATCCTGGACGAAGCCTGGTTGATGCTCGGCCACCCGGCATT
CCGCGCGAAGATCAGGGAATGGCTCAAGGTGCTGCGTAAGGCCAACTGCCTTGTGCTGATGGCAACGCAG
AGCCTGTCCGACGCCGCCAACAGCGGCATCCTGGACGTGATCGTGGAATCGACCGCGACCAAGATTTTCC
TGCCGAATATTTACGCCAGGGATGAGGACACGGCGGCCCTGTACCGCCGCATGGGCCTGAACGCTCGCCA
GATCGAGATTCTGGCCCAGGCCGTTCCCAAGCGTCAGTACTACTACGTGTCGGAAAACGGCCGCCGTCTC
TACGACCTGGCACTTGGCCCGCTCGCGCTCGCGTTCGTCGGCGCATCCGACAAGGAATCCGTCGCCATCA
TCAAGAACCTGGAAGCCAAGTTCGGCGACCAGTGGGTGGATGAATGGCTGCGTGGCCGGGGCCTCGCCCT
TGATGAATACCTGGAGGCAGCATGAGTTTTGCAGACACGATCAAGGGCTTGATCTTCAAGAAGAAGCCCG
CAACGGCCGCAGCAGCGGCGACGCCGGCCGCGACCGGCCCGCAAACCGACAACCCGTACCTGACGGCGCG
GCGCACCTGGAACGACCACGTTGGTTCCGTTGTGTCGCAAAAGCAGACCTGGCAGGTTGTCGGCATCCTT
TCGCTGATGATCGTCCTCGCGGCGGTCGGCGGCATCATCCACATCGGCAGCCAGTCGAAGTTCGTGCCCT
ATGTCTACGAGGTAGACAAGCTCGGGCAGACGGCCGCCGTGGGGCCGATGACCAGGGCGTCGAAAGCCGA
TCCGCGTGTCATTCACGCCTCGGTGGCTGAGTTCGTCGGCGATGCTCGCCTGGTGACGCCGGACGTAGCT
TTGCAGCGCAAGGCCGTCTACCGCCTCTATGCCAAGCTCGGGCCGAATGACCCGGCCACCGCCAAGATGA
ACGAATGGCTCAACGGCACCGCCGACGCCAGCCCGTTCGCTCGCGCGGCCGTCGAAACGGTCAGCACCGA
AATCACTTCCGTAATCCCGCAGACGCCCGACACCTGGCAGGTCGATTGGGTCGAGACGACGCGCGACAGG
CAAGGCGTGGTGAAAGGCCAGCCCGTGCGCATGCGGGCCTTGGTGACGGTCTACGTCGTCGAGCCGACGG
CGGACACCAAGGAAGAACAACTGCGAAACAACCCGGCCGGGATCTACGTCCGGGACTTCTCCTGGTCGAG
ACTTCTGTGAGGCACTGAATTATGAAAAAGGAACTGTTTGCTTTGGTCCTGGCCGCGTCCGTTAGCGTGC
CTGCATTTGCCGCCGATCCCGGCGCGGACCTGACTGACCTCTATTTTTCCGGCAAGAACCCGGAGCTGAC
CGCGCAAGAGCGGGCGGCCATCGCCATCGCCAAGAAGTGGGAGGCGGGTACCGCCGGCATGCGGCCGGTG
GCCGGCCCCGGTGGTTCGGTGCGCTTCCTGTTCGGCGCGCAGCAGCCGAGCATCGTATGCGCCGTGCTGC
AAGTGTGCGACGTGGCCCTGCAACCCGGCGAGCAAGTCAACTCGATCAACCTGGGCGACACCGCCCGTTG
GACGGTCGAGCCGGCCATTACCGGCAGCGGCGCGAACGAAACCCAGCACCTCATCATCAAGCCGATGGAT
GTGGGCCTGGAAACCAGCCTGGTCGTGACCACGGACCGCCGCAGCTACCACATGCGCCTGCGCTCGCATC
GCACGCAGTACATGCCGCAGGTGTCGTTCACCTACCCGGAAGATGCCCTTGCGAAGTGGGACGCCATCAA
GAACCGCGAACAGCGGGATCGCGTCGAGAAAACCATTCCGCAGACCGGCGAGTACCTGGGCAACCTGAGC
TTCAACTACTCCGTCAGCGGGTCCACGTCGTGGAAGCCGGTGCGCGTCTACAACGACGGCAAGAAAACCA
TCATCCAGATGCCGCACTCGATGGAACAGACCGAAGCGCCGACGCTCCTGGTCGTTCGCAGGGAGGGCGG
CCTGTTCTCCGACGATGAAACGGTGATGGTCAACTACCGGGTCCAGGGCGACCGCTACATCGTCGATACG
ATTTTCGACAAGGCCATCCTCATCGCGGGCGTGGGCAGCAGCCAGGACCGCGTGACCATTTCAAGGGGGA
ACTAAACCATGCGTAAGATTCTGACCGTCATCGCACTCGCGGCCACGTTGGCCGGCTGCGCGACCTCCAA
GTACGGCAGCTTCGTCCAGGACGCGCCGGCCGCCTACAACCAGACCATTGCGACCGACGCGGTGAAGCAG
CTCGTCAAGCTCTACCCGCCGGCGCAAACCAAGCTGGAATTGCAGCAGGCTACGCCCGATCCGTTCGGCA
TTGCCCTGGTCACTGACCTTCGCGCCCAGGGCTATGCTGTCATGGAGTACAAGCCCGACGGCAACGCGGC
CGCAGCTCCGGCTGCTGCGTCCTCGGCCGCTGCGAAGCCGGCAACGCCGCAAGCCCAGGGCGGCTATCCG
CTGCGCTACGTGCTGGACCAATTCAGCGACAGCAACCTGTATCGCCTGACCGTCATGGTCGGCTCTCAAT
CGCTCACGCGCGCCTACCTCGCCCAAAACAACACGATGGTCCCGGCCGGCGCATGGGTTCGGAAGGAGTA
AGCCAATGAGCGAAGATCAAATGGCACCGGACGCATCGCCAGATGCGGTCAAGCCGAAAAGCGGGGTTCG
CCGCGTCAACAACATGCCGATGTACCTCATCGGCGGTGTGCTCGGCATCTTCCTGCTGGTGATGGCCCTG
GTTGCTGCGGATCGCGCTGCGCAGCAGAACCAGCCGGGAGCTGCGAAGGCTGAGAAGGCCGGCAGCACCA
GCATGTTTGCCGACGAAATTGCCGGCAAACAGCAGGACGGCATCATCAAGGCCAAGCCGCTGGAGATTCC
GCCGGAACAAACCGCCCAGCAACCGACGACGGAGCTGACGCCAGCCCCGGCGCAGGGAACGACTATCACG
GTCGCACGGCCCGAGAACCTGGACCAGCCCCCGACGCCGCCGCAGGGTGCGCGCAACGAGGACCTGGACC
GCATCCGCATGGCGAAGTTGCAGATGCTGGAAGAGGCGATCAAGGCCAAGACGACGGTGCGCATCGACGC
GCCGCGCAGCCAGGGCAGCGCCGGCGGCGGTGCTCCGCAGGGCCGCGAGGAAACCCTTGCGCGCATCCAG
GAGCTGCGTCGGCAGGCTGAGAACGCCCGCGCCACCGATCCGACCGCCGCCTATCAGGCCGCGCTTGCGC
AGGCTCGCACGATGGGCGGCGCGGCAGGGGGTGGCGGTATGGGCGGCTCGGGTGCGCCGACCCTCGTGCA
GACCTCGAACCGCAGTGGTGGCGGCGCTGGCTATGGGTCGTTCGACAACCGCAGCGAGGGCGACCGTTGG
CGGCTCGACTCCCAGCCGGAAGCACCTGCAACGCCCTATGTGCTGCGCGCTGGCTTCGTCGTTCCGGCTA
CGCTTATCTCGGGCATCAACTCCGATCTGCCAGGCCAAATCATGGCCCAGGTATCGCAGTCGGTGTACGA
CACGGCGACCGGCAAGCACATGCTCATCCCCCAAGGCTCGCGCCTGGTGGGCAGCTACTCGAACGATGTG
GCCTACGGGCAGAAGCGCGTTCTGGTGGCATGGCAGCGCATCATCTTCCCCGACGGCAAGGCAATGGACA
TTGGGGCCATGCCGGGCGGCGATAGCGCTGGGTATGCAGGCTTCAACGACAAGGTCAACAACCACTACTT
CCGCACCTTCGCATCGGCATTCCTCATGTCGGGCGTCGTTGCGGGCATCAGCTTGAGTCAGGACCGTGGC
AACAGCAACAGCGGTTACGGACGACAAGACGCGGGTTCCGCGATGAGTGAAGCGTTGGGTCAACAGCTCG
GCCAAGTAACGGCGCAGATGATCGCCAAAAACTTGAATATCGCGCCGACGCTGGAAATCCGTCCGGGCTA
TCGCTTCAACGTCATTGTCACGAAAGACATGACGTTTTCTAAGCCCTACCAGGCGTTTGACTATTAACTC
CAAGGAGTAACTTATGAAGAAGCTCGCTAAGAATGTTTTAGCCGCTAAAGTAGCTCTGGTGCTGGCCCTC
TCGGTCGGCACCTTGGCGGTCACGCCTGCGCAAGCGGGCATTCCGGTCATCGACGGCACCAACCTGTCAC
AAACCACTGTCACCGCGATTCAGCAGGTTGCGCAGGTCCAGAAGCAAATCGAGGAATACCGGACGCAGTT
GCAGCAGTACGAAAACATGCTGCAAAACACGGTGGCCCCGGCCGCCTACGTGTGGGACCAGGCGCAGTCC
ACCATCAACGGCCTGATGAGCGCCGTTGATACCCTGAACTACTACAAGAACCAGGCGGGCAGCATCGACG
CTTACCTGGGCAAGTTCAAGGACGTGTCCTACTACAAGGGGTCGCCGTGCTTCTCCCTGTCGGGCTGCTC
GGAAAGCGAGCGCAAGGCGATGGAAGAGAACCGCCGCCTGGCGTCCGAATCGCAGAAAAAGGCCAACGAT
GCGCTGTTCCGTGGCCTCGATCAGCAGCAGAGCAACCTCAAGTCCGACGCCGCCACGCTGGAGCAATTGA
AGGGCAAGGCGACGACGGCGCAGGGCCAGTTGGAAGCCCTCGGCTACGCCAACCAGTTCGCCAGCCAGCA
GGCCAACCAGCTCATGCAAATCCGTGGCCTTCTGCTTGCGCAGCAGAACGCCATCGCCACGCAGATGCAG
GCCCAGCAGGACCGGCAGGCCCAGCAGGACGCTGCGGGCGCGAAGCTGCGCGAGGGTTCGTACCGCGCAA
GCCCGTCTAAGACCTGGTGAGGGGAGGCGCGATGAAGAAATCCAACTTCATCGCAGTTGCCGCGCTGGCC
GCCGTCATGGCGGCCAGCCTGGCAGGCTGCGACAACAAGCCCGACACCGACAAGCTGACCTGCGCCGATC
TGCCGAAGGTCACGGATGCCGCTCAACGCGCGGAGCTGTTGAAGAAGTGCCCGCGCGGAGAACCGGGAGG
CTTCAAGCCCAGCGAAAAGAAAGAGTGGTGATGACGTATGAAAATCCAGACTAGAGCTGCCGCGCTCGCG
GTCCTGATGCTGGCCTTGATGCCGGTAGCGGCATACGCCCAAATCGACAATTCGGGCATCCTCGACAACG
TATTGCAGCGCTACCAGAACGCCGCGAGCGGCTGGGCCACTGTCGTCCAGAACGCCGCAACCTGGCTGTT
CTGGACCTTGACCGTGATTAGCATGGTCTGGACCTTCGGCATGATGGCACTGCGCAAGGCCGACATTGGC
GAGTTCTTCGCCGAGTTCGTGCGGTTCACCATCTTCACCGGCTTCTTCTGGTGGCTGCTGACCAACGGCC
CGAATTTCGCGTCGTCCATCTATGCGTCCCTGCGGCAGATTGCAGGCCAGGCAACGGGGTTGGGGCAGGG
GCTTTCGCCGTCCGGCATCGTCGATGTTGGCTTCGAGATTTTCTTCAAGGTGATGGACGAAACCTCGTAC
TGGTCGCCGGTCGATAGCTTCGTCGGTGCCTCGTTGGCGGCCGCCATCCTCTGCATCCTGGCCCTGGTCG
GCGTGAATATGCTTCTGCTCCTGGCGTCCGGATGGATTCTTGCCTACGGCGGTGTGTTCTTCCTGGGCTT
CGGCGGCTCGCGCTGGACCTCGGACATGGCGATCAACTACTACAAGACCGTCCTCGGGGTCGCCGCGCAG
CTCTTCGCAATGGTGCTGCTCGTAGGCATCGGCAAGACCTTCCTCGATGACTACTACAGCCGCATGAGCG
AAGGCATCAACTTCAAGGAACTTGGAGTGATGCTGATCGTCGGCCTGATCCTGCTCGTTCTGGTCAACAA
GGTGCCGCAGCTCATCGCCGGCATCATCACCGGCGCGAGCGTCGGCGGTGCTGGTATCGGCCAGTTCGGC
GCTGGCACGCTCGTCGGTGCGGCCGCGACGGCCGGCGCGGCAATCGCAACTGGCGGCGCATCTATCGCGG
CCGGCGCTGCGGCGGCGGCCGGTGGCGCGCAGGCCATCATGGCGGCCGCGTCGAAGGCCAGCGATAACGT
CTCTGCCGGCACTGACATTCTGTCGAGCATGATGGGCGGCGGCGGTGGCGGCGGCGGTGGTAGCGCCGGC
ACCAGCGGCGGCGACGGCGGCGGCTCGGGTGGCGGCGGTGGCTCGGGCGGCGGTGAAACCCCGATGGCCT
CGGCCGCCGGCGACAACAGCAGCGGCGCACGCGGCGGCAGTTCGGGCGGCGGCTCGGGTGGTGGCCGTTC
GTCTGGCGGTATCGGTGCCACGGCGGCCAAGGGCGGCCGGATCGCGGCCGATACCGTCGCCAACCTGGCG
AAAGGTGCCGGCTCGATTGCCAAGGCCAAGGCCGGCGAAATGCGCGCATCGGCCCAGGAACGCATCGGCG
ATACCGTAGGCGGCAAGATCGCGCAGGCAATTCGCGGCGCGGGTGCGGCGGCGCAGACCGCTGCAACCGT
CGCCGATAGCAACAGCCAGGCGCAGGAACAACCTGCACCGGCACCCGCACCGTCGTTCGACGACAACAGC
CTTTCCGCAAGCAACAACAGGGAAGCGGCCGCCGACGCGGATTCCGAAGTGGCGAGCTTCGTCAACAAGC
CCGCCCAATCCTGAAACGACTCTTAGGAGCTACGACCATGCAACTGAAAAAAGCGTTCTCGTCGGCCGCC
CTGGTGGTGGCCTTGGGCCTCGGCGCAACTGGCTCGGCCAGCGCGCAAGACGTGCTGACGGGCGATACCC
GCCTGGCCTGCGAGGCCATTCTGTGCCTGTCCACGGGCAGCCGGCCCAGCGAGTGCAGCCCGTCGCTCTC
GCGGTACTTCGGCATCCACAAGCGCAAGCTGTCGGACACGCTCAAGGCGCGGCTGAACTTCCTCAACCTC
TGCCCGGTATCGAACCAGACGCCGGAAATGCAGACGCTCGTTTCCTCGATTTCGCGCGGGGCCGGGCGCT
GCGATGCGTCCTCGCTGAACTCCGTGCTGCGTGAGTGGCGGAGCTGGGACGACCAGTTCTACATCGGCAA
CCGCCTGCCGGACTACTGCGCGGCCTACACCGGCCATGCCTATACCGACTTCAACACGACCGCGCCGCGC
TACGTCGGCACGCCGGAAGAGGGCGGCTATTGGATCGAGGCGGCCGACTACGACCGCGCGCTCAAGGAGT
ACGAGGCGAAGCTGAAAGAGCGGCAGCAGCAGTACGGTCGCTATGGCAGCGACGCCTACCGTCGGTTCGA
GCGGTAAGGGGAGGGGATAGCGATGCCGTTTGCCAAGCTGCTGGCACGGAACGCTCTGCCGGTGGTCGCC
CTGGTGGCGGCCACTGGCTTCGGTGCGGCGGATGCGACCGCCGCACGGCTCTTCCCCGATCTGTCGGAAC
AGATGGAAGAGCGCGTTGTGTGCTCGGTGTCTGCGGCCGCGAAGTACGAGATTCCGGCCAACATTCTTCT
CGCCATTCGGGAAAAGGAGGGCGGCAAGCCGGGCCAGTGGGTCAAGAACACCAATGGCACCTATGACGTG
GGCGAGCTGCAATTCAACACCGCCTACCTGGGCGACCTGGCGAAGTATGGGATCACGGCCCAGGACGTTG
CTGCGGCAGGCTGCTATCCCTATGACCTGGCGGCCTGGCGGTTGCGCGGGCACATTCGCAACGACAGGGG
CGATCTGTGGACACGCGCCGCTAACTATCACTCGCGCACGCCGTCGAAGAACGCGATCTATCGCGCCGAT
CTGATGGTGAAGGCCGACAAGTGGGCGAAGTGGCTGGATGCGCGTTTCGTCACCGTCAACTATGGCCCCA
GCTCGCCGGCGCAGCCGGCAGGGAAGGGGACCACACTTGCGGCCGCTGATACGTCGGCAGCAGCGCCGGC
CGAAGCGCAGCCGATGAAGCAAGGCCGGATCACCCGCACCAGCCTCCGCAGCTCGGGTTACGTACCCCGG
CAGCTCATCATCAACAACACGCCATAAGGAGGAACGGCCGTTTAGCGGCTAAAGCCTATGGGCATTCGCA
ACCTGACGCAGCGATACATGAACGGGGCCAGGGCCTACGCGGCCTGGGCGGCATCGCAGGCGAAAGCGCC
GTTTGATCTTCTGGTACTGGGCATCGGGCCTGTCATCGTCTTTGGCCTGGTCGCGCATACGCTGCTCGCG
TTCCTGCCCACATGGGCCATGTACGCCGCCGGCGCTCTGCTGGTCCTCGCGGCCCTGCCTTTGGCGCTGC
ACGTCCTCCGGGAATACGCGCTGCGCTATGGGCGCAAATAGCGCCCTGCAGGGCGTTCTTACTCCAAGGG
GGAGGGCATGAATACACGCGCCATGAACGACGCCAGCGGCCGGGCCTCGCTGCCTGCCATGGTGATCGCC
GACGGCACCATTGAAGCCTTGAAGTGGCTCGCCTTGCTTGCCATGACCGGGGATCACGTCAACAAGTACC
TGTTCAACGGTACGCTGCCATATCTGTTCGAGGCGGGGCGCTTGGCCCTGCCTCTTTTCGTTTTCGTCCT
GGCGTACAACCTCGCCCGCCCGGGCGCGCTCGACCTGCAGGGGGGGGGGGCGCTGAGGTCTGCCTCGTGA
AGAAGGTGTTGCTGACTCATACCAGGCTTAATTCCTGCATTTGCCTGTTTCCAGTCGGTAGATATTCCAC
AAAACAGCAGGGAAGCAGCGCTTTTCCGCTGCATAACCCTGCTTCGGGGTCATTATAGCGATTTTTTCGG
TATATCCATCCTTTTTCGCACGATATACAGGATTTTGCCAAAGGGTTCGTGTAGACTTTCCTTGGTGTAT
CCAACGGCGTCAGCCGGGCAGGATAGGTGAAGTAGGCCCACCCGCGAGCGGGTGTTCCTTCTTCACTGTC
CCTTATTCGCACCTGGCGGTGCTCAACGGGAATCCTGCTCTGCGAGGCTGGCCGGCTACCGCCGGCGTAA
CAGATGAGGGCAAGCGGATGGCTGATGAAACCAAGCCAACCAGGAAGGGCAGCCCACCTATCAAGGTGTA
CTGCCTTCCAGAATTAAGCCTGAATCGCCCCATCATCCAGCCAGAAAGTGAGGGAGCCACGGTTGATGAG
AGCTTTGTTGTAGGTGGACCAGTTGGTGATTTTGAACTTTTGCTTTGCCACGGAACGGTCTGCGTTGTCG
GGAAGATGCGTGATCTGATCCTTCAACTCAGCAAAAGTTCGATTTATTCAACAAAGCCGCCGTCCCGTCA
AGTCAGCGTAATGCTCTGCCAGTGTTACAACCAATTAACCAATTCTGATTAGAAAAACTCATCGAGCATC
AAATGAAACTGCAATTTATTCATATCAGGATTATCAATACCATATTTTTGAAAAAGCCGTTTCTGTAATG
AAGGAGAAAACTCACCGAGGCAGTTCCATAGGATGGCAAGATCCTGGTATCGGTCTGCGATTCCGACTCG
TCCAACATCAATACAACCTATTAATTTCCCCTCGTCAAAAATAAGGTTATCAAGTGAGAAATCACCATGA
GTGACGACTGAATCCGGTGAGAATGGCAAAAGCTTATGCATTTCTTTCCAGACTTGTTCAACAGGCCAGC
CATTACGCTCGTCATCAAAATCACTCGCATCAACCAAACCGTTATTCATTCGTGATTGCGCCTGAGCGAG
ACGAAATACGCGATCGCTGTTAAAAGGACAATTACAAACAGGAATCGAATGCAACCGGCGCAGGAACACT
GCCAGCGCATCAACAATATTTTCACCTGAATCAGGATATTCTTCTAATACCTGGAATGCTGTTTTCCCGG
GGATCGCAGTGGTGAGTAACCATGCATCATCAGGAGTACGGATAAAATGCTTGATGGTCGGAAGAGGCAT
AAATTCCGTCAGCCAGTTTAGTCTGACCATCTCATCTGTAACATCATTGGCAACGCTACCTTTGCCATGT
TTCAGAAACAACTCTGGCGCATCGGGCTTCCCATACAATCGATAGATTGTCGCACCTGATTGCCCGACAT
TATCGCGAGCCCATTTATACCCATATAAATCAGCATCCATGTTGGAATTTAATCGCGGCCTCGAGCAAGA
CGTTTCCCGTTGAATATGGCTCATAACACCCCTTGTATTACTGTTTATGTAAGCAGACAGTTTTATTGTT
CATGATGATATATTTTTATCTTGTGCAATGTAACATCAGAGATTTTGAGACACAACGTGGCTTTCCCCCC
CCCCCCTGCAGGTCGAGCGCGGTTTGTACGGGCGAGCGATGAAACGCCTGTTGGCCTTCGGCCTGGTCGC
CTCGGTCCCGTTCATTGCGTTGGGTGGAGTGGTGGGCGGATGGTGGCCGCTGAACGTCATGTTCACGCTG
TTGGCCGCAACCGCGATGCTCTACCTGGTCGAGCGCGGCCGCTCGGTCGCTCCTATAGCGCTGTTCGTCG
TGGCCGGCGGCCTGGTCGAGTTCTGTTGGCCGGCGCTGCTGCTGGCCGCGTCTGTCTGGTTGTACCTCAA
GCGCCCGACGTGGGCGGCCGCGTTGATGGCGCTGCTGTCTTGCGCGTCCCTGTGGTACATCAATGGCAAC
CTTTGGGCGCTTGCTGTTGTGCCCCTGGTGATCGTCGCCGCCGGCGTCGATCTTCGTGTCCCGCGCCTGC
GCTGGGCCTTTTACACGTACTACCCGCTGCATCTTGCCGCTCTTTGGCTGATCCGCTGTATTGATTCACT
TGAAGTACGAAAAAAACCGGGAGGACATTGGATTATTCGGGATCTGATGGGATTAGATTTGGTGGGGCTT
GCAAGCCTGTAGTGCAAATTTTAGTCGTTAATCAATGAAACGCGAAAGATAGTAAAAAATTGCTTTTGTT
TCATTGAAAATACGAAAAACAAAAACACTGCAAATCATTTCAATAACAGCTTCAAAAAACGTTCAAAACC
GATAACAACCAAGCTGTCACCAAATGACTCATATCACAAATCAGCTTATGCCGTTTAGGTATGTTACATG
TGTGATTATGTGAGGTGAAGTATGTTTTAGCTGGTTCATGGTTGTTATACGGCTTTTTTTACCTCCTGTG
GTTCCTGTGAAGGTACTACAACACTTTCCTGTTCATGAATCCCATACTTTGACAAAATCTCTTTGCGTTT
TTCTTCAGGTAATGCATCTAGCATCATCAACGTCTGAATACTTTGCTGTGAAAATCCTATAAAGCTGTAA
AGTTTCTGTTCATTAAATACAAGAGGCATTAACGCCAACAACCCCCCTTTACTTAAAAGTTTCAGTGCCT
TGCGTGCTTCATCTGGTTCCAGCTCTTCAATCATATTGATTAAGGTTGTGGTTAATTTGTTTATCAGTTC
CGAAGAATCCTGTTTCTCATTGGCTTGAGCACCAGTATCCGGTGTGGATAACCCCAAGTGCGCAATAACT
TGCTCTCGTTCTTTGGTGGGCATCGACATCACATCGTATTCAACAGCTTTCCCCCCCTTGACACCTTCCT
TTTTTTGCTTCGTCCAGCCTTGAACATTTGCTCGATAGTGAACACCAGCAACAGATCCAGGCATACCATC
AGCAGCCATAATTTCTTGCGGCGAACACCAAATTGACTTTTCAGTATTATTCTTTTCTATAAAGTTACTT
TTCAAAATTTAAACTCCTTATTTATCAACGCGTTAATCAGTAATCAAAGGAATTTACCAAAAAGCAGCTT
TACAAAAAGCTTCGTTCGCACGCCCAATCAGGCATGGCTCCTGACAACAGCAATACATGGAAAAACGGCA
TATCAAGTGCTGAAATCGGATTTCGGAGCCCGTCTCGTTGTTGTTGACGCATTGGCGGCGTTCATGCGCC
GACTGCATGCGATCCCAGTGAGCGAATGCTCCTTCAACAGTGACCACGCATGCAGGCTTGCCCGAGCGCG
GGAGCGTATCGAGGCGGGGGTTGTTGATGTCGATGACTTCGATAAGGAGCGCGAAGGGTGGACGGCCGAA
CAGGTTTGGGAGGCGATGCATCGCCTCCTACCGCTCGCGCCGGACCCAGTCGTGACGCACGGCGATTTTT
CACTCGATAATCTACTTATCGTCGAAGGTAAGGTAGTCGGCTGCATCGACGTTGGGCGGGCTGGTATTGC
TGATCGATACCAAGACCTTGCCGTGTTATGGAACTGTCTTGAGGAGTTCGAACCTTCGCTTCAGGAGAGG
CTTGTTGCGCAATATGGCATTGCCGATCCGGATAGGCGCAAGCTGCAATTTCATCTCCTGCTGGACGAAC
TTTTCTAAGGCGATGCCCCCTCGACCTCGATCAGGGAGGCGTTCAGGACGACTCACAAAGAAAGCCGGGC
AATGCCCGGCTTTTTCTGCTGCTACCTCCGTAGTCGTAAGGTCGTTGCAGGTGCTCGGGTGCGGTACAAC
TCGCCGGTCGCCAGCTCAAGCGCGATCACGTCGTTGCCGTCGTAGTTGACGATGATGCTGTTGGGCCGAC
TGTCCTCACGCTTCGCAGGGAGAGGCCAGCCTTCAATCGAAGCCGGCGCAAGCTCGTAGTGCTTCCCGGT
TTCGACGCTGCGCAGCGTCCAGGTCCTGCAACCGGCCACGCCGGTCGCAGAAACCACGGCGAGCGAGCCG
CGAAAATCGTGCGGGTACGCCTCGATGTTCATACGCCTCCTAGATCGAGCGCGAGCGTTTCTGCTCGGCC
TTGGCCGCCTGTTCCTGGGACACCTCGCCGATGACCTTGCCCTGGCCCCGGCTGTAGGCGATTTCGTAGT
TCTTGCCGACAACCGGCGGCTTCTCAAAGATGCCCCGGCTGTGTTTCACGATCCCGCCTTCGCTGAACTG
GTAGACGTTGCGCCCATCGTCGTGCAGCACCTGGCCGACGTGCTTGTGCGGGTGGACGTTTTTGCTTGCG
TCCTTCGCATCGCTCAACTGGTGAATGCCTTTCGGTAGCCCCGCCTCGGGCAACACCTTCATGGTCAGCC
ATTCGCCGTTCACTACCTGGTCCACCTGGCGGCTGCCGTTCATGACGGCGATCTTGACGCTGCCCTCGGG
TTTCATGATGACGCCAGGGCTTGCCGATGTGCGTGGTGCCCCGATCTGTACTTTGTTCATACGCTCTAGT
TCTCCTTAGTAGGTTCTCGCGCGGCGTTGCCGCTGTTCTTGCTGCTCGATGTCTTGCTGCTTGAGCTGCT
GCACCTTCTGCCGCTGGCCCTCGTCGAGAAGCACCTTGCCGACAGCACTTCTCACCTGGCGTTCAACCCC
GTCCTTGCCCAGGCTGCTGCGCTCGGACAGGTCGTTGAAATCGGTGTGCTTCTTCATGTTCGACAGGGCG
GCGAGCTGGCCATCGTTCAACAGCGATTCCTTGAGCTTGGCCGTGTCGGCCTCGCTCAACTGGACCTTGC
CGGCCGCCGCGTCCGCGAGGCGCTTTTCAGCGTGCAAATGGTTGCGGTAGTTCTCCGGGGTGATCGGCGG
CAGCTCCTTCGGGTAGGCGTTCTCGCCCGGCGCGAAGATTGGGAAGATGGCCTTGCCGCCGACCGCCTTG
GCGGCCTCCTGTGCCTTCGTCCTGCCGGGATTCACGCCCTGGGTGATCTGCACCTGGCGGTCGTCGTCGC
CGGCGATCACAACGGGCTTGTCCGGGAATTTCGCGTGCAGGGCCTCGGCAACAGCCTGTAGGTTGCCGGA
ATCGAACGCGGCGACAGTCGCGTGCCCCAGCGCTTCGGCCACTGTGGCGGCGGTGGCATAGCCTTCGCCG
ATCACCAGCGCCGGCGCGGCCGCGAGCGCATCCATGCCACCGACGACATGGAAGCATCCTTCCTTGCGGC
TGTCCTTGGCGAAGCGCTTGGTGCCGTCCTCCTGGATGTACTGCATGGTCCATTGCTTGCCGTCGGCGTC
GTAGGCCGGGATGTAGGTTTTCTGGCCCTCCTGGTCGGTAAGGACGCCGGCGTGCACCTGTAGACCCTTG
TCGCGCAGGTACGGCGTCGGTTCCGTGATGGGAACCAGGCTTTGCGCCTGGCGGCCGATGCGCTGCGCCG
TGGCTTCGTGCTGGCGTTCTTGTTCCTCGGCACGCGCGGCCAGCTTGGCCGCCGCCTCGGCCTGCATCTT
GGCCTTCTCGGCGGGGTCCAGGGCGTAGCCCTTGGCCTTCCACTTCATTTCGACGCCGGTGCGGTTGTTT
TTGATGTAACCGGCCGGGTGGCCGTCGAGGTGGCCGACGTAGAAGCCCGACTTCTCGCCCTTCTTGTCGC
CCTCGGTCTCGATGCGGTGCTTCTTGCCGTCCATGATGGGGTGCTCGCCGCCTGGGGTGACGACGCAGCC
CATGCTTTTCAGGGCCTCCGCGAACTCATCTTCGGGGGTGACGGCCGGGGATTGCTGGGTGGGCACGTTG
TCCGGCAGCCAGCGTTGCAGCTTGCCCATGTCGGCGTTCGGTCCGGCGTACCAGGACTTGGCCACCTTGT
CCCACTGCGCGCCGGCCGCCTTGGCAACCTGGCGCTCGCCGTAGGGCACGGCCAGGTAGACGCGCTCCTG
GGCCGCGTTGGGGCGCTCGGCCGTGGGTTGGGTAGGCTGGGCCTCGGCGCGGGCCTCTACGGCCGCTGTA
GCGCCCTCGCGCGCCCATTTGGCGAACGGGGCAGGGTCAACCCCTGCCGGAACGTACCAGGCGCGTTCCT
GGCGGTCCCAGCGCGCTCCAAGGGCCTTCACCTCGTCTTTCTCCTTGAACGGCACGTTCAAGTAGGCGCG
CTCGGGCTTGGCGGGGGCTTGAGCGGCCGCCGGCTGCTCGGCGGCGTTCATGGCCTGGGCCATTTCCTGC
TGCTCGCGCTCGTAGTCGGCGATCCGGCGCTGTAGGTCCTCGTCGTGCAGCATGGCCGTGCCCTCGGCGG
CCTTGCGCGCCTCCTTGGCGGCAACGCGGTCCTCGTCGGTGCTGTTGGGATCGCGGCGAACTCGCTCTTC
ATGGATGCGGGCGAACTTCGCGGCCTGCTCGTACTCGTTGGCCGTCGCGTAAGCGTCGATCACGGCCAGG
CGGTCGGCGAGCGCTTCGGCATTGGTCTGCGCGTCGGGGCCGGCGAAGTCGGCAAGCCATTGGTGGCCGC
CCCACGCATGGTTCGCATAGACGCCCCAAAACTCCGGCTCTCGGTCGCCGGCCGGCACCACGGACCGTTC
GCCGTCGTGCTCGACCTCGACGTTGGCCTGGACCTGGACGCGGCCGGTCCAATCGGCAGGCAGCTCAAAG
CCCAGCGTGGTTTCGGTCAGCGCGGCCAGCGATTGGTTGCCTTCCGCCGGCTCCGCGCCGGCGCGGTACA
TGCGCAGGGTCTGCGCGATCAGCTCGTCGGCCGGCGCAATGGCCGGTCGTGCCACCTGGTCTTGCTGTTG
CTCCATAGTTGCCCCCTGCGCAGGCTCGATGGCCTGCTGGGTCGTTTGTTCTTGAATTTGCTTCTGCTCG
AACGCCAGGACGAAATCCTGGATCTTCTCCGCGTCGGCGGCCGCGCGGAAAATCTCTAGCGGGTCCTCTT
GTAGCGCCTTGATCCACGATCCGACATAGGCCGCGTGCTGGCCGGGGTCGTGGCCGATGCCCAGCTCGTC
GCCCAGGATCATGCTGGCAATCTCGGCCCGCAGCTCTTCCTTGGCGTACCCCTCGCTCCCGAAGGGATGC
GCCAGGTCGCGGTCCAGCCGCGACGGGTGGCCGGTCCAGTGCCCCAGCTCATGGAGCGCGGTTGCGTAGT
AGTTGTCGGCGCTCGGGAACTGGCCTTTGTCGGGCAGATGGATGCTGTCCGTGGACGGCCGATAAAACGC
GCGGTCGTGCTCGCCGTGGCGGATGGTGGCACCTGACGCCGCAAGGATGTGCTCGGCCCGCTCGACGGCG
CTCCAAGTCTGTTCCTTGCGTTCCAACGGCGGCAGGCCGTCGATCTGCTCCGCATTGAACACGGTGGCGA
AGAACACGCGCGGGCGTTCGAGCTGCACCGTCACCTTGACCGGATCGCCGTTGGCATCGAGGACCGGCTT
GCCGGTCTGCTCGTCGGTCTTGGTCTGCTCTTCGCTGAACTTCCAATACTGGATCGGCGTGCCTTTCTCG
CCGCGACGCACCTGTGCGCCGGCGGCAGCGGCCTGCTTGTAGGTCATCCAGCGCGGGTCCGCATGGCCCT
GGGCCATGAGCTGAATCGCGTTGATGCCCTTGTAACGCTTCCCGGTAGTCGGGTTGAGCGGGATGAAGGA
GCCGGGCATGCCCGGTTCCCACGGTTTTTGCCACGGCGCAGTGCCGGCTTTCAGTTGCTCAATGAGGCGT
TCGGCAACCTGCTCGTGGAACGGCTTTTTGACCTCTGCCATAGCCAATTACCTCCCGTCATTGGCGGCCG
CGGTCGTCGTGTCCTCGGGCACGGTCGCGTCCACCAGGTCAATGTCGCTCTCGGCGGCGTCCTGCTCGCT
CAAGGCGTCCTCGGGGAAGGCCCCGGCCTTCTCCGCTTCTTCCGGGTCGAACTCGACCTGGAAGCCGGGC
GTCATCGCATCGGCGAGCTTTTCACGCAGGGCGGCGGCGGCGTTCGCGGTATCGTCGAACGGCGCAAAGT
CGTCCTGCTGCACGGTCTTGGGATCATTCATCGCTTTCACTCCTGGTTGGTGCCGTTACGGCCTTTGCTG
TAGTCCGGCCTGCCTTTCAGGTCGGGGTATGTCTGCTTGCACGTCGGGAAGTTGCTGCACCCCCACCAGA
ACATGCCGCGCTTCTTGCCAGGCCGACGGGAAAGGCCGTGGCCGCAGGCCATGCACTTGTGCAGCTCGGA
GACTTTCGGGGCCTCGCGCGGGACGGGCTTGCCGCCCTTGTCGTCGCACGCGAACTTGCAGCCGTCGGCA
AAGCCGGTGCAGCCCCAAAAGTATTCGTTCTTGTCCTTCTTCTTGAGGCGTCGCAGCGGCTTGCCGCAGG
ACGGGCAAGGGTGCGTGTCGATCTTCATGTTGAGGCCGTTGTCTTTGATGTTGGCGACCTCGGCGCCGAT
GTATTCCATCAGCTCGTTGACGAACGACAGCGTGTCGCGCTCGCCGGCCTGGATGGCCTTCTGCTGCTCA
TGCCAGAGCGCGGTCATGTCGGGGAATCTGGCCGTGTCGGGCAGTGCGTCGTACAGCTCTTCGCCGGTCG
GCGTGGACACGATGTGCTTGCCCTTCTCCACCAGGTAGCCGCGCTCGAAAAGCGTGGCGATGATGGAGTC
TCGCGTTGCCGGCGTGCCGATCCCGCCGTGCTCGCCTTGCTTGCCCTTGTCCTTTTCGATCAAGATTTTC
CGCAGGCGGTCATCGCGGATGTATTTCGCAACGCGGGTAAGGTCCGACAGCAGAGATTCCATCGTGTACA
GCGGCTGCGGTTTCGTCTCCTGCTGCTCGGCCTTCGCATCGGTGCAGGTGCCGGCCTGGCCGTCACGCAG
CTTGCGCAGGTCCTGTTCAATGTCGTCGGCATTGCCTTCCAGGTCCTCGTTGCCGGCGTCGTTCTTGTAG
AGAATCTTCCAGCCCGGCGACGTGGTGACGTTCGAGCGCACGCCGAAACGATGATCGCCGACCTGGGCAA
GCACGTCGGTCTGGTCATACAGATGCTTCGGCCAGAACTGCGCGACGTAGGCGCGCGCGATCAGCAGGTA
AATCTTCTGCTCGGCATCGGTGAGCTTCGACAGGTCGGCCGTGCTTTCGGTCGGGATGATCGCGTGGTGC
GCGGAAACCTTGGACGAGTTGAAGGCGCGGCTCTTGATCGTCGGATTGGCGCGCTGCGCAGCAGCGGCCA
GCATGGGGGCCGTCTGTGCGATGGCCGCCAGCACGCCCGGCGCATCGCCGTGCTGTTCCTCGCTCAAGTA
TTCGCAGTCGGAACGGTTGTAGGTGATGAGCTTGTGCTTCTCGCGCAGGGCCTGCGTAATGTCCTTCACC
TGGTCCGGCTTGAAGCCGAACTTGCGCGAGGCGTCCATTTGCAGTTTCAGCAGGTTGTAGGGCAGCGGCG
CAGCCGCTTCCTTCGCCTTGGTGGTCACGGACACGATGCGGGCGGGTTGGCCGCTCACGGCGGCCGCGAT
GCCCTCGGCGTGCTCCTTGTTGCTGAGGCGGCCTTTCTCGTCCACCGGATCGCCGTCGGCGACCTGGTAA
CGGGCCGGGAACTGAATGCCCTCGACCTCGAACTGGCCGTTCACCAGGTAGTAGTAGGTTTTCTGGTGGG
CCGCGTTCTCGCGGCAACGGCGCACGACAAGGCCCAGGATCGGAGTCTGCACGCGCCCCACGCTCAACAG
CCCCTGATAGCCCTTCGCGCGTGCCGCAAGCGTGTACAGGCGCGTGATGTTGAAGCCGTATAGCTGGTCG
CCGACGCTGCGGGCCTCGGCCGCAGCGGACAGGCCGGCGAACTCGCGGTTGTCGCGCATCGCGGCGAGCT
GCCGGCGCACGATCTTCACGTTGTTGTCGTTGATAAGCAGCCGCTGCACCGGCAGACGGCAGTTGGCGTA
TTCCAGGATTTCATCGACCAGAAGCTGGCCTTCGTCGTCCGGGTCGCCGGCGTGAACCACGCTTTTCGCC
TGCTTCAACAGGCTGAGGATGGTCTTGAACTGAGCTTTCGCACCGGCATCGCCGGACGGTTTCTTGCGCC
AGGGAATATGGACGATGGGCAGGTCGGCCATGTTCCAGTTGGCGTAGCGCTCGTCGTAGTCCTCCGGGTC
TAGCAAGGCCAGCATGTGACCGTAGCACCAGGTCACGCGGTCGGAGCCGCATTCGTAATAGCCGTCCTTG
CGGCTGCCGCCGCCCAGGCCCTCGACGATGGCTTTTGCCAGCTCCGGTTTTTCAGCGATTACAAGGCGTT
CAAATTGCATATATCCCCCTACCCTCACCAGGTCAGAACCGGCCTGATGACGGTGATGATTTGCGAACGA
TTGACAGGCCCGAAGTAGCGGCCGTCGAAAGACGTGTCGCTTACGTCGGACATAAGCAGAACCTCGGCGG
TCCCCAGGGTGTAGCTGTCGGACTGATAACGAGGCAGCGGCCGTCCTGATGGATCGGCCTTGATGAGCGC
GCTGTGAGGCAGCAGCCCGCCATTCACGCGCACGCCGGCGTCGGTGATGGCAACCTCGTCGCCTTTAGCG
GCTAAAACTCGCTTCATCATGTAGCCGTAGTCGCCGGGGCAGAAACCGCCGGCGATGTAGCCCCGCTCCT
TGGCGTCCGAAAACACGCCGACTTGCGGCGGGCAGAACATGACGTAAGCCCCCTTCTCCACCGGCGCATT
CGATTTCCAGTACAGGCCGACCGGAATGCTTTTGGTGGTGTTGACCTTCGCGCCGGCGAGATAGGCCGCG
CCGGCGAGCAACAAGGCCGCGCCGCCTCCGATGGCGACGTACTTGGTGAGGCGCTGGAAGCGGCTCATAT
CGTGATCCCCTCCCCTTCCTCGACGGTGGCCGTCTGGATCAGCTTGTCGCTGACCTTCGGAGCCGGTACG
GCCGCGCGGGCCTGGAATATCGGGTCTTTGAAGTAGAGCGGCTGCTTGCCGTAGATCGCGGGATAGCCGG
CGACGTACACAACCATGTCGCCCGCCTCTTCAATGCTGCCGTCGGCGCTCTTCTTCGGCCCCGGCATGCG
CAGGCATTCATCGGGGGTCAGCAATGGCCGCTGCACTTCCTGGAAGGTCCGCGAGACGTTGCCCAACAGC
GCCGACGTGCGGCGGCCGCTCGTCGTGATCTGCTCCTTCACGATGGTCGTGGTGCCTGTCAGTTTTGACA
GGTGCTCGGCCGTCTCCACGCGGTTCGGCGGGTAGGCGTTCTGCACGTGGCAGTTCGACGTGATGCTTTC
GTCGTGGCCGTAGCCGGTTTCGCGGCTCTTGAGCTGGTTAATGTCCTGGCAGATGAGGTAGCACTTGATG
CCGTAGCCGGCGACGAAGGCAAGGGACTCTTGCAGGATTTCGAGCTTGCCCAGGCTGGGGAACTCGTCGA
GCATCATCAGCAGACGATGCTTGTAGTGCGCGACAGGACGGCCGTTCTCGAAGTCCATCTTGTCGGCCAG
CAGCCGGACGATCATGTTGACCATGACGCGCACCAGAGGCCGCAGACGGGCCTTGTCGTTGGGCTGCGTC
ACGATGAACAGGCTTACCGGGTCGTCGTGGTGCATCAGTTGCTTGATGCGGAAGTCGGACTTGCTGACGT
TGCGGGCCACAACCGGGTCGCGGTACAGGGCCAGGTAGGACTTGGCGGTGGACAGCACGGAACCGGATTC
TTCCTCCGGGCGGTCCATCATGTCGCGGGCCGCAGAGCCGACCGCAGGGTGGTTCTGCCCGTCAACGTGG
CCGTAGGTGGTCATTTCCATCCAAAGCTCGCCCACGTCGCGGTTCGGGTCGGCAAGCATGCCGTCCACCG
ACGGCAGGGTGGCCGGCGTACCCTCGTTCTTAGCCTTGTAGAGCGCGTGCAGGATGACGCCGACAAGCAG
CGCCTGGCTGGTTTTCTGCCAGTGCGATTCCAGGCCCTTGCCGTCCGGATCGACGATCAGGGTGGCAAGG
TTCTGCACGTCGCCAACCTCGTACTCGGTCCCCAAGCGGATTTCATCGAGCGGGTTCCAGCACGCGCTAC
CCTGCGCGGATGCCGGCTCAAAGCGCACGACCTTGTTGCGGGCATGCTTCTTCCGCCAGCCGGCGGTCAG
CGCCCACAACTCGCCTTTCAGGTCGGTGATGACGGCGCTGTGCGCCCAGGAAAGCAGCGTCGGAACGACC
AGGCCGACGCCCTTGCCGGAGCGCGTCGGCGCGTAGGTCAAGACGTGCTCGGGGCCGTTGTGCCGCAGGT
AGTGGAACTTGCCGTCCTTGTCCTGCCAGCCGCCCACATAGACGCCGCTGGAAGTGGGCGGGTGTTTGCC
TGACACCAGCTCGACGACGGTGCGCGGCCGGGGCAGCAGGCCGGCGGCCTGTATGTCCTTCTTGTCGGCC
CAGCGGGCCGAACCGTGCAGATAGTCGTTCGCCTTGCCGGTGTTCGCCTTGACCATCTGCGTGACGGCCG
TGCCCAGCAGGCCCACGGTCGAAACGACCATACCCATGCTGGCCGCGCGCATGAAATCGTCGGGATATTG
GCCGTACCACTTGCCGGCCCATTGAAGGATCGACCAGGGCGTGTAGACGTGGTTGATATTCCAGCCAAGT
CCGGCCTGATACTGGAAGGAATGGGCGAAATATTGCGTCGCGGTCTGCAAGCCTGCCCCAAGGGACAGGC
CGGCGAGGATGGGAACGGTCTTGCTGGCCTTCGGTTTTTTCGCCCGTATCTGTGGCCCCACGGCGTTGTT
TCGGTTCTTCATCTACTCCTACCTCGGGTAGTTTTAAGGGAGCCTCGCGGGGTCACGGTGACGGGATCAC
CGATGGCGAGGCGCTTCATGCGTTGCACCGTGGCCTTATCGACGGGCAGCACCAGAATCTCGTCGTTTTC
TTTCCTCAACAGGGCCAGCGCCTGGTCCTCGACGTTCCGGGTGCCTGCATAGGACAGCGCACCAACATAA
TCAGTATATCGTGCATGCTTCGGTATATCGAAGCCGTTTAGCCGCTTTTGCTCGCGCTCGGCAACATATT
TCTCGGCCGCCGCGATCTGTTCGGGCTTTAGCCCTCTTCCTGGCCCAGAAACTCCCCGTCGCAGTGCGTG
AGCTGGTTCGGCTCCTTGCTGCTCCACGTGACCAGGAACATCACGCGGCAATAGCATTTCAGCTCCGCCG
GCGATGCGAACCACACCGAGTTGGGACAGCGCTCGCAAACGGTTTTGGCTTTGGGGCGGCGGCTTTCGTC
CAATGCGTCCAACGTTGGGCTTGCGGAGTGCGACGGTTCCGCCGGCGCTGACGGCGCGAGCGTCCCGTCG
GTCGCCGTCGCCGCCTGTGGCGTTGAGGGTGGTTCTGGCTGCGGCAGGTCGAATGCCTCCATCGCCGCCG
CGATCTCTTCGTCCGTCATTTCGTTCGGGTTGCTCATGTGCTTGCTCCTTCGTCAGTAGTTCTTGACGGC
GGCGCTCAAGGGCGGCGTCGTCAAAGGTGATTGCCAGACGGCCAGCGGCGGCCGCCTGCGCGATCCGCTC
CTTGAACTCTGCTGTGCCGTTGACGGTGATCCGGTCGCCGAAGCGCTCCATTGCCAGGCGCAGGGCGGCG
TCCAGGCCGTCCGTGGTGGCCTCGCGCGAGACTTGCAGGCGGTCGCCGTCGTCGCGGACGGCGCTGCTGC
CGACGCGATAGATGATGGTTCCCTTCTTCGTGATGTTGTCCGTCACGGCCGCATGGCCCGGCTTGGCCTC
GCCGCTGCCCTGGATGGTGTTGCCCTTGAGGTCGCTGCGGCCCTCGCGTGCGCGCAGCGCGGCCAGGGCC
TTGTCGTCGCCCTTCATCGCCTCGGCCTTGAGCCAGTCGGCCCACGCGCGGCGCTGCGTGCGCTCCTGGA
CCGCCTGACGGCCCTGCCGGTACTCGCGGTTGATCTTGTCCAGGTCGGCGCGCAGAGCCTTGTGCGCCTG
CGCGTACATCAGTCGCTTTGCAATGCGCCCCTCGCCCAGCAGCTTGATAGCGGCGCGGCGCAGCCGGTTG
CTGCGCATCGCGGCTTCAATCAGGCGGTCACGACGCCGGCGCAGCGTGTCCAGCTCGCCCTTGCGCACGG
CCCCCATTTCCTGGCGTTCAGACTGATACCGGGCGTATAGCTCGGTGGTGTCGATGCGGGTCTTGAGCGG
CTTCGCTCGATACTCCCGCCGCCGGGGGGCTTCGCCGCCCTCGGCTGGCGTGAATGCCCCGAATCGGGCT
TCGAGCTTCGGCTTGGACAGGTCGCGCGAAACGGTGCTGGCCTTGACCGTCGTGCCGTCGCCGGCCTCGA
AGATGAAGCCGTTTCCGCGCTCGCGCAGCTTAAGCCCGTTTTCCCGCAGGACGCGGTGCAGGTCCTCCCA
GGATTGCGCCGCTTGCAGCTCCGGCAGGCATTCGCGCTTGATCCAGCCGACCAGGCTTTCCACGCCCGCG
TGCCGCTCCATGTCGTTCGCGCGGTTCTCGGAAACGCGCTGCCGCGTTTCGTGATTGTCACGCTCAAGCC
CGTAGTCCCGTTCGAGCGTCGCGCAGAGGTCAGCGAGGGCGCGGTAGGCCCGATACGGCTCATGGATGGT
GTTTCGGGTCGGGTGAATCTTGTTGATGGCGATATGGATGTGCAGGTTGTCGGTGTCGTGATGCACGGCA
CTGACGCGCTGATGCTCGGCGAAGCCAAGCCCAGCGCAGATGCGGTCCTCAATCGCGCGCAACGTCTCCG
CGTCGGGCTTCTCTCCCGCGCGGAAGCTAACCAGCAGGTGATAGGTCTTGTCGGCCTCGGAACGGGTGTT
GCCGTGCTGGGTCGCCATCACCTCGGCCATGACAGCGGGCAGGGTGTTTGCCTCGCAGTTCGTGACGCGC
ACGTGACCCAGGCGCTCGGTCTTGCCTTGCTCGTCGGTGATGTACTTCACCAGCTCCGCGAAGTCGCTCT
TCTTGATGGAGCGCATGGGGACGTGCTTGGCAATCACGCGCACCCCCCGGCCGTTTTAGCGGCTAAAAAA
GTCATGGCTCTGCCCTCGGGCGGACCACGCCCATCATGACCTTGCCAAGCTCGTCCTGCTTCTCTTCGAT
CTTCGCCAGCAGGGCGAGGATCGTGGCATCACCGAACCGCGCCGTGCGCGGGTCGTCGGTGAGCCAGAGT
TTCAGCAGGCCGCCCAGGCGGCCCAGGTCGCCATTGATGCGGGCCAGCTCGCGGACGTGCTCATAGTCCA
CGACGCCCGTGATTTTGTAGCCCTGGCCGACGGCCAGCAGGTAGGCCGACAGGCTCATGCCGGCCGCCGC
CGCCTTTTCCTCAATCGCTCTTCGTTCGTCTGGAAGGCAGTACACCTTGATAGGTGGGCTGCCCTTCCTG
GTTGGCTTGGTTTCATCAGCCATCCGCTTGCCCTCATCTGTTACGCCGGCGGTAGCCGGCCAGCCTCGCA
GAGCAGGATTCCCGTTGAGCACCGCCAGGTGCGAATAAGGGACAGTGAAGAAGGAACACCCGCTCGCGGG
TGGGCCTACTTCACCTATCCTGCCCGGCTGACGCCGTTGGATACACCAAGGAAAGTCTACACGAACCCTT
TGGCAAAATCCTGTATATCGTGCGAAAAAGGATGGATATACCGAAAAAATCGCTATAATGACCCCGAAGC
AGGGTTATGCAGCGGAAAAGCGCTGCTTCCCTGCTGTTTTGTGGAATATCTACCGACTGGAAACAGGCAA
ATGCAGGAAATTACTGAACTGAGGGGACAGGCGAGAGACGATGCCAAAGAGCTACACCGACGAGCTGGCC
GAGTGGGTTGAATCCCGCGCGGCCAAGAAGCGCCGGCGTGATGAGGCTGCGGTTGCGTTCCTGGCGGTGA
GGGCGGATGTCGAGGCGGCGTTAGCGTCCGGCTATGCGCTCGTCACCATTTGGGAGCACATGCGGGAAAC
GGGGAAGGTCAAGTTCTCCTACGAGACGTTCCGCTCGCACGCCAGGCGGCACATCAAGGCCAAGCCCGCC
GATGTGCCCGCACCGCAGGCCAAGGCTGCGGAACCCGCGCCGGCACCCAAGACGCCGGAGCCACGGCGGC
CGAAGCAGGGGGGCAAGGCTGAAAAGCCGGCCCCCGCTGCGGCCCCGACCGGCTTCACCTTCAACCCAAC
ACCGGACAAAAAGGATCTACTGTAATGGCGAAAATTCACATGGTTTTGCAGGGCAAGGGCGGGGTCGGCA
AGTCGGCCATCGCCGCGATCATTGCGCAGTACAAGATGGACAAGGGGCAGACACCCTTGTGCATCGACAC
CGACCCGGTGAACGCGACGTTCGAGGGCTACAAGGCCCTGAACGTCCGCCGGCTGAACATCATGGCCGGC
GACGAAATTAACTCGCGCAACTTCGACACCCTGGTCGAGCTGATTGCGCCGACCAAGGATGACGTGGTGA
TCGACAACGGTGCCAGCTCGTTCGTGCCTCTGTCGCATTACCTCATCAGCAACCAGGTGCCGGCTCTGCT
GCAAGAAATGGGGCATGAGCTGGTCATCCATACCGTCGTCACCGGCGGCCAGGCTCTCCTGGACACGGTG
AGCGGCTTCGCCCAGCTCGCCAGCCAGTTCCCGGCCGAAGCGCTTTTCGTGGTCTGGCTGAACCCGTATT
GGGGGCCTATCGAGCATGAGGGCAAGAGCTTTGAGCAGATGAAGGCGTACACGGCCAACAAGGCCCGCGT
GTCGTCCATCATCCAGATTCCGGCCCTCAAGGAAGAAACCTACGGCCGCGATTTCAGCGACATGCTGCAA
GAGCGGCTGACGTTCGACCAGGCGCTGGCCGATGAATCGCTCACGATCATGACGCGGCAACGCCTCAAGA
TCGTGCGGCGCGGCCTGTTTGAACAGCTCGACGCGGCGGCCGTGCTATGAGCGACCAGATTGAAGAGCTG
ATCCGGGAGATTGCGGCCAAGCACGGCATCGCCGTCGGCCGCGACGACCCGGTGCTGATCCTGCATACCA
TCAACGCCCGGCTCATGGCCGACAGTGCGGCCAAGCAAGAGGAAATCCTTGCCGCGTTCAAGGAAGAGCT
GGAAGGGATCGCCCATCGTTGGGGCGAGGACGCCAAGGCCAAAGCGGAGCGGATGCTGAACGCGGCCCTG
GCGGCCAGCAAGGACGCAATGGCGAAGGTAATGAAGGACAGCGCCGCGCAGGCGGCCGAAGCGATCCGCA
GGGAAATCGACGACGGCCTTGGCCGCCAGCTCGCGGCCAAGGTCGCGGACGCGCGGCGCGTGGCGATGAT
GAACATGATCGCCGGCGGCATGGTGTTGTTCGCGGCCGCCCTGGTGGTGTGGGCCTCGTTATGAATCGCA
GAGGCGCAGATGAAAAAGCCCGGCGTTGCCGGGCTTTGTTTTTGCGTTAGCTGGGCTTGTTTGACAGGCC
CAAGCTCTGACTGCGCCCGCGCTCGCGCTCCTGGGCCTGTTTCTTCTCCTGCTCCTGCTTGCGCATCAGG
GCCTGGTGCCGTCGGGCTGCTTCACGCATCGAATCCCAGTCGCCGGCCAGCTCGGGATGCTCCGCGCGCA
TCTTGCGCGTCGCCAGTTCCTCGATCTTGGGCGCGTGAATGCCCATGCCTTCCTTGATTTCGCGCACCAT
GTCCAGCCGCGTGTGCAGGGTCTGCAAGCGGGCTTGCTGTTGGGCCTGCTGCTGCTGCCAGGCGGCCTTT
GTACGCGGCAGGGACAGCAAGCCGGGGGCATTGGACTGTAGCTGCTGCAAACGCGCCTGCTGACGGTCTA
CGAGCTGTTCTAGGCGGTCCTCGATGCGCTCCACCTGGTCATGCTTTGCCTGCACGTAGAGCGCAAGGGT
CTGCTGGTAGGTCTGCTCGATGGGCGCGGATTCTAAGAGGGCCTGCTGTTCCGTCTCGGCCTCCTGGGCC
GCCTGTAGCAAATCCTCGCCGCTGTTGCCGCTGGACTGCTTTACTGCCGGGGACTGCTGTTGCCCTGCTC
GCGCCGTCGTCGCAGTTCGGCTTGCCCCCACTCGATTGACTGCTTCATTTCGAGCCGCAGCGATGCGATC
TCGGATTGCGTCAACGGACGGGGCAGCGCGGAGGTGTCCGGCTTCTCCTTGGGTGAGTCGGTCGATGCCA
TAGCCAAAGGTTTCCTTCCAAAATGCGTCCATTGCTGGACCGTGTTTCTCATTGATGCCCGCAAGCATCT
TCGGCTTGACCGCCAGGTCAAGCGCGCCTTCATGGGCGGTCATGACGGACGCCGCCATGACCTTGCCGCC
GTTGTTCTCGATGTAGCCGCGTAATGAGGCAATGGTGCCGCCCATCGTCAGCGTGTCATCGACAACGATG
TACTTCTGGCCGGGGATCACCTCCCCCTCGAAAGTCGGGTTGAACGCCAGGCGATGATCTGAACCGGCTC
CGGTTCGGGCGACCTTCTCCCGCTGCACAATGTCCGTTTCGACCTCAAGGCCAAGGCGGTCGGCCAGAAC
GACCGCCATCATGGCCGGAATCTTGTTGTTCCCCGCCGCCTCGACGGCGAGGACTGGAACGATGCGGGGC
TTGTCGTCGCCGATCAGCGTCTTGAGCTGGGCAACAGTGTCGTCCGAAATCAGGCGCTCGACCAAATTAA
GCGCCGCTTCCGCGTCGCCCTGCTTCGCAGCCTGGTATTCAGGCTCGTTGGTCAAAGAACCAAGGTCGCC
GTTGCGAACCACCTTCGGGAAGTCTCCCCACGGTGCGCGCTCGGCTCTGCTGTAGCTGCTCAAGACGCCT
CCCTTTTTAGCCGCTAAAACTCTAACGAGTGCGCCCGCGACTCAACTTGACGCTTTCGGCACTTACCTGT
GCCTTGCCACTTGCGTCATAGGTGATGCTTTTCGCACTCCCGATTTCAGGTACTTTATCGAAATCTGACC
GGGCGTGCATTACAAAGTTCTTCCCCACCTGTTGGTAAATGCTGCCGCTATCTGCGTGGACGATGCTGCC
GTCGTGGCGCTGCGACTTATCGGCCTTTTGGGCCATATAGATGTTGTAAATGCCAGGTTTCAGGGCCCCG
GCTTTATCTACCTTCTGGTTCGTCCATGCGCCTTGGTTCTCGGTCTGGACAATTCTTTGCCCATTCATGA
CCAGGAGGCGGTGTTTCATTGGGTGACTCCTGACGGTTGCCTCTGGTGTTAAACGTGTCCTGGTCGCTTG
CCGGCTAAAAAAAAGCCGACCTCGGCAGTTCGAGGCCGGCTTTCCCTAGAGCCGGGCGCGTCAAGGTTGT
TCCATCTATTTTAGTGAACTGCGTTCGATTTATCAGTTACTTTCCTCCCGCTTTGTGTTTCCTCCCACTC
GTTTCCGCGTCTAGCCGACCCCTCAACATAGCGGCCTCTTCTTGGGCTGCCTTTGCCTCTTGCCGCGCTT
CGTCACGCTCGGCTTGCACCGTCGTAAAGCGCTCGGCCTGCCTGGCCGCCTCTTGCGCCGCCAACTTCCT
TTGCTCCTGGTGGGCCTCGGCGTCGGCCTGCGCCTTCGCTTTCACCGCTGCCAACTCCGTGCGCAAACTC
TCCGCTTCGCGCCTGGTGGCGTCGCGCTCGCCGCGAAGCGCCTGCATTTCCTGGTTGGCCGCGTCCAGGG
TCTTGCGGCTCTCTTCTTTGAATGCGCGGGCGTCCTGGTGAGCGTAGTCCAGCTCGGCGCGCAGCTCCTG
CGCTCGACGCTCCACCTCGTCGGCCCGCTGCGTCGCCAGCGCGGCCCGCTGCTCGGCTCCTGCCAGGGCG
GTGCGTGCTTCGGCCAGGGCTTGCCGCTGGCGTGCGGCCAGCTCGGCCGCCTCGGCGGCCTGCTGCTCTA
GCAATGTAACGCGCGCCTGGGCTTCTTCCAGCTCGCGGGCCTGCGCCTCGAAGGCGTCGGCCAGCTCCCC
GCGCACGGCTTCCAACTCGTTGCGCTCACGATCCCAGCCGGCTTGCGCTGCCTGCAACGATTCATTGGCA
AGGGCCTGGGCGGCTTGCCAGAGGGCGGCCACGGCCTGGTTGCCGGCCTGCTGCACCGCGTCCGGCACCT
GGACTGCCAGCGGGGCGGCCTGCGCCGTGCGCTGGCGTCGCCATTCGCGCATGCCGGCGCTGGCGTCGTT
CATGTTGACGCGGGCGGCCTTACGCACTGCATCCACGGTCGGGAAGTTCTCCCGGTCGCCTTGCTCGAAC
AGCTCGTCCGCAGCCGCAAAAATGCGGTCGCGCGTCTCTTTGTTCAGTTCCATGTTGGCTCCGGTAATTG
GTAAGAATAATAATACTCTTACCTACCTTATCAGCGCAAGAGTTTAGCTGAACAGTTCTCGACTTAACGG
CAGGTTTTTTAGCGGCTGAAGGGCAGGCAAAAAAAGCCCCGCACGGTCGGCGGGGGCAAAGGGTCAGCGG
GAAGGGGATTAGCGGGCGTCGGGCTTCTTCATGCGTCGGGGCCGCGCTTCTTGGGATGGAGCACGACGAA
GCGCGCACGCGCATCGTCCTCGGCCCTATCGGCCCGCGTCGCGGTCAGGAACTTGTCGCGCGCTAGGTCC
TCCCTGGTGGGCACCAGGGGCATGAACTCGGCCTGCTCGATGTAGGTCCACTCCATGACCGCATCGCAGT
CGAGGCCGCGTTCCTTCACCGTCTCTTGCAGGTCGCGGTACGCCCGCTCGTTGAGCGGCTGGTAACGGGC
CAATTGGTCGTAAATGGCTGTCGGCCATGAGCGGCCTTTCCTGTTGAGCCAGCAGCCGACGACGAAGCCG
GCAATGCAGGCCCCTGGCACAACCAGGCCGACGCCGGGGGCAGGGGATGGCAGCAGCTCGCCAACCAGGA
ACCCCGCCGCGATGATGCCGATGCCGGTCAACCAGCCCTTGAAACTATCCGGCCCCGAAACACCCCTGCG
CATTGCCTGGATGCTGCGCCGGATAGCTTGCAACATCAGGAGCCGTTTCTTTTGTTCGTCAGTCATGGTC
CGCCCTCACCAGTTGTTCGTATCGGTGTCGGACGAACTGAAATCGCAAGAGCTGCCGGTATCGGTCCAGC
CGCTGTCCGTGTCGCTGCTGCCGAAGCACGGCGAGGGGTCCGCGAACGCCGCAGACGGCGTATCCGGCCG
CAGCGCATCGCCCAGCATGGCCCCGGTCAGCGAGCCGCCGGCCAGGTAGCCCAGCATGGTGCTGTTGGTC
GCCCCGGCCACCAGGGCCGACGTGACGAAATCGCCGTCATTCCCTCTGGATTGTTCGCTGCTCGGCGGGG
CAGTGCGCCGCGCCGGCGGCGTCGTGGATGGCTCGGGTTGGCTGGCCTGCGACGGCCGGCGAAAGGTGCG
CAGCAGCTCGTTATCGACCGGCTGCGGCGTCGGGGCCGCCGCCTTGCGCTGCGGTCGGTGTTCCTTCTTC
GGCTCGCGCAGCTTGAACAGCATGATCGCGGAAACCAGCAGCAACGCCGCGCCTACGCCTCCCGCGATGT
AGAACAGCATCGGATTCATTCTTCGGTCCTCCTTGTAGCGGAACCGTTGTCTGTGCGGCGCGGGTGGCCC
GCGCCGCTGTCTTTGGGGATCAGCCCTCGATGAGCGCGACCAGTTTCACGTCGGCAAGGTTCGCCTCGAA
CTCCTGGCCGTCGTCCTCGTACTTCAACCAGGCATAGCCTTCCGCCGGCGGCCGACGGTTGAGGATAAGG
CGGGCAGGGCGCTCGTCGTGCTCGACCTGGACGATGGCCTTTTTCAGCTTGTCCGGGTCCGGCTCCTTCG
CGCCCTTTTCCTTGGCGTCCTTACCGTCCTGGTCGCCGTCCTCGCCGTCCTGGCCGTCGCCGGCCTCCGC
GTCACGCTCGGCATCAGTCTGGCCGTTGAAGGCATCGACGGTGTTGGGATCGCGGCCCTTCTCGTCCAGG
AACTCGCGCAGCAGCTTGACCGTGCCGCGCGTGATTTCCTGGGTGTCGTCGTCAAGCCACGCCTCGACTT
CCTCCGGGCGCTTCTTGAAGGCCGTCACCAGCTCGTTCACCACGGTCACGTCGCGCACGCGGCCGGTGTT
GAACGCATCGGCGATCTTCTCCGGCAGGTCCAGCAGCGTGACGTGCTGGGTGATGAACGCCGGCGACTTG
CCGATTTCCTTGGCGATATCGCCTTTCTTCTTGCCCTTCGCCAGCTCGCGGCCAATGAAGTCGGCAATTT
CGCGCGGGGTCAGCTCGTTGCGTTGCAGGTTCTCGATAACCTGGTCGGCTTCGTTGTAGTCGTTGTCGAT
GAACGCCGGGATGGACTTCTTGCCGGCCCACTTCGAGCCACGGTAGCGGCGGGCGCCGTGATTGATGATA
TAGCGGCCCGGCTGCTCCTGGTTCTCGCGCACCGAAATGGGTGACTTCACCCCGCGCTCTTTGATCGTGG
CACCGATTTCCGCGATGCTCTCCGGGGAAAAGCCGGGGTTGTCGGCCGTCCGCGGCTGATGCGGATCTTC
GTCGATCAGGTCCAGGTCCAGCTCGATAGGGCCGGAACCGCCCTGAGACGCCGCAGGAGCGTCCAGGAGG
CTCGACAGGTCGCCGATGCTATCCAACCCCAGGCCGGACGGCTGCGCCGCGCCTGCGGCTTCCTGAGCGG
CCGCAGCGGTGTTTTTCTTGGTGGTCTTGGCTTGAGCCGCAGTCATTGGGAAATCTCCATCTTCGTGAAC
ACGTAATCAGCCAGGGCGCGAACCTCTTTCGATGCCTTGCGCGCGGCCGTTTTCTTGATCTTCCAGACCG
GCACACCGGATGCGAGGGCATCGGCGATGCTGCTGCGCAGGCCAACGGTGGCCGGAATCATCATCTTGGG
GTACGCGGCCAGCAGCTCGGCTTGGTGGCGCGCGTGGCGCGGATTCCGCGCATCGACCTTGCTGGGCACC
ATGCCAAGGAATTGCAGCTTGGCGTTCTTCTGGCGCACGTTCGCAATGGTCGTGACCATCTTCTTGATGC
CCTGGATGCTGTACGCCTCAAGCTCGATGGGGGACAGCACATAGTCGGCCGCGAAGAGGGCGGCCGCCAG
GCCGACGCCAAGGGTCGGGGCCGTGTCGATCAGGCACACGTCGAAGCCTTGGTTCGCCAGGGCCTTGATG
TTCGCCCCGAACAGCTCGCGGGCGTCGTCCAGCGACAGCCGTTCGGCGTTCGCCAGTACCGGGTTGGACT
CGATGAGGGCGAGGCGCGCGGCCTGGCCGTCGCCGGCTGCGGGTGCGGTTTCGGTCCAGCCGCCGGCAGG
GACAGCGCCGAACAGCTTGCTTGCATGCAGGCCGGTAGCAAAGTCCTTGAGCGTGTAGGACGCATTGCCC
TGGGGGTCCAGGTCGATCACGGCAACCCGCAAGCCGCGCTCGAAAAAGTCGAAGGCAAGATGCACAAGGG
TCGAAGTCTTGCCGACGCCGCCTTTCTGGTTGGCCGTGACCAAAGTTTTCATCGTTTGGTTTCCTGTTTT
TTCTTGGCGTCCGCTTCCCACTTCCGGACGATGTACGCCTGATGTTCCGGCAGAACCGCCGTTACCCGCG
CGTACCCCTCGGGCAAGTTCTTGTCCTCGAACGCGGCCCACACGCGATGCACCGCTTGCGACACTGCGCC
CCTGGTCAGTCCCAGCGACGTTGCGAACGTCGCCTGTGGCTTCCCATCGACTAAGACGCCCCGCGCTATC
TCGATGGTCTGCTGCCCCACTTCCAGCCCCTGGATCGCCTCCTGGAACTGGCTTTCGGTAAGCCGTTTCT
TCATGGATAACACCCATAATTTGCTCCGCGCCTTGGTTGAACATAGCGGTGACAGCCGCCAGCACATGAG
AGAAGTTTAGCTAAACATTTCTCGCACGTCAACACCTTTAGCCGCTAAAACTCGTCCTTGGCGTAACAAA
ACAAAAGCCCGGAAACCGGGCTTTCGTCTCTTGCCGCTTATGGCTCTGCACCCGGCTCCATCACCAACAG
GTCGCGCACGCGCTTCACTCGGTTGCGGATCGACACTGCCAGCCCAACAAAGCCGGTTGCCGCCGCCGCC
AGGATCGCGCCGATGATGCCGGCCACACCGGCCATCGCCCACCAGGTCGCCGCCTTCCGGTTCCATTCCT
GCTGGTACTGCTTCGCAATGCTGGACCTCGGCTCACCATAGGCTGACCGCTCGATGGCGTATGCCGCTTC
TCCCCTTGGCGTAAAACCCAGCGCCGCAGGCGGCATTGCCATGCTGCCCGCCGCTTTCCCGACCACGACG
CGCGCACCAGGCTTGCGGTCCAGACCTTCGGCCACGGCGAGCTGCGCAAGGACATAATCAGCCGCCGACT
TGGCTCCACGCGCCTCGATCAGCTCTTGCACTCGCGCGAAATCCTTGGCCTCCACGGCCGCCATGAATCG
CGCACGCGGCGAAGGCTCCGCAGGGCCGGCGTCGTGATCGCCGCCGAGAATGCCCTTCACCAAGTTCGAC
GACACGAAAATCATGCTGACGGCTATCACCATCATGCAGACGGATCGCACGAACCCGCTGAATTCCCA
Features (pLannotate 1.2.2; 28 found; start..end, strand, type, name):
      1..389     -  rep_origin     R6K γ ori: γ replication origin from E. coli plasmid R6K; requires the R6K initiator protein pi for replication
   1492..1611    -  CDS            tetR (fragment): TETR1_ECOLX - Experimental evidence at protein level: Swiss-Prot protein existence level 1. TetR is the repressor of the tetracycline resistance element; its N-terminal region forms a helix-turn-helix structure and binds DNA. Binding of tetracycline to TetR reduces the repressor affinity for the tetracycline resistance gene (tetA) promoter operator sites. From Escherichia coli.
   1631..2779    -  CDS            trfA: trans-acting replication protein that binds to and activates oriV
   3560..3646    +  CDS            trfB (fragment): KORA1_ECOLX - Also known as korA. Protein predicted: Swiss-Prot protein existence level 4. In conjunction with KorB, inhibits the transcription of kilA, trfA and korAB operons. In conjunction with KorC is responsible for the negative control of kilC and kilE operons. From Escherichia coli.
   5751..8186    +  CDS            trbE: TRBE_RHIRD - Protein inferred from homology: Swiss-Prot protein existence level 3. From Rhizobium radiobacter (Agrobacterium tumefaciens) (Agrobacterium radiobacter).
  13825..13842   -  CDS            CLIP-tag™ (fragment): human O6-alkylguanine-DNA-alkyltransferase variant that forms covalent bonds with benzylcytosine derivatives fast-reacting variant, optimized for mammalian expression
  16534..16643   +  oriT           oriT: incP origin of transfer
  16676..16740   +  CDS            traJ (fragment): oriT-recognizing protein; traJ
  16745..16846   -  CDS            TRA2_ECOLX (fragment): Protein predicted: Swiss-Prot protein existence level 4. Required for transposition of transposon Tn903. From Escherichia coli.
  16987..17802   -  CDS            KanR: aminoglycoside phosphotransferase; aph(3')-Ia; confers resistance to kanamycin in bacteria or G418 (Geneticin®) in eukaryotes
  18736..19323   -  CDS            repc: REPC_BPMU - Also known as c. Experimental evidence at protein level: Swiss-Prot protein existence level 1. Promotes latency by binding operators O1 and O2 in the enhancer/operator region, thereby repressing the transcription from the Pe (early) promoter and blocking the expression of the genes required for replication (lytic growth). Competes with DDE-recombinase A for binding to the internal activation sequence (IAS), which overlaps O1 and O2. The outcome of this competition determines if the virus enters latency or starts replication. Makes the cell immune to superinfection by repressing gen
  19396..19953   +  CDS            aphA (fragment): KKA8_ECOLX - Protein inferred from homology: Swiss-Prot protein existence level 3. Resistance to kanamycin and structurally-related aminoglycosides, including amikacin. From Escherichia coli.
  20043..20330   -  CDS            traA: TRAA_ECOLX - Protein predicted: Swiss-Prot protein existence level 4. From Escherichia coli.
  20341..20778   -  CDS            traB: TRAB4_ECOLX - Experimental evidence at protein level: Swiss-Prot protein existence level 1. From Escherichia coli.
  20797..23979   -  CDS            traC: TRAC4_ECOLX - Experimental evidence at protein level: Swiss-Prot protein existence level 1. Required for autonomous replication in E.coli. Transferred into the recipient cell during bacterial conjugation. Catalyzes the synthesis of short oligoribonucleotide primers with CpA or pCpA at their 5'-termini on a single-stranded template DNA. From Escherichia coli.
  23989..24249   -  CDS            traD: TRAD4_ECOLX - Protein predicted: Swiss-Prot protein existence level 4. From Escherichia coli.
  26486..27016   -  CDS            traF: TRAF4_ECOLX - Protein inferred from homology: Swiss-Prot protein existence level 3. Required for donor-specific phage sensitivity. May be involved in pilus assembly. From Escherichia coli.
  27016..28920   -  CDS            traG: TRAG4_ECOLX - Experimental evidence at protein level: Swiss-Prot protein existence level 1. Required for conjugative transfer of plasmid RP4. Binds tightly and specifically to the relaxase TraI. Can also bind to DNA without sequence specificity. May form a pore-like structure that could serve as a channel for DNA transfer. From Escherichia coli.
  28920..31112   -  CDS            traI: TRAI6_ECOLX - Experimental evidence at protein level: Swiss-Prot protein existence level 1. The initiation process of transfer DNA synthesis requires the interaction of at least three plasmid-specific components (TraH, I, and J) at the transfer origin resulting in the assembly of a specialised nucleoprotein complex - the relaxosome. Site- and strand-specific cleavage at the transfer origin is dependent on TraI and TraJ. From Escherichia coli.
  31150..31521   -  CDS            traJ: oriT-recognizing protein; traJ
  31554..31663   -  oriT           oriT: incP origin of transfer
  31889..32290   +  CDS            traK: TRAK4_ECOLX - Experimental evidence at protein level: Swiss-Prot protein existence level 1. From Escherichia coli.
  32293..33015   +  CDS            traL: TRAL4_ECOLX - Experimental evidence at protein level: Swiss-Prot protein existence level 1. From Escherichia coli.
  33015..33449   +  CDS            traM: TRAM4_ECOLX - Experimental evidence at protein level: Swiss-Prot protein existence level 1. From Escherichia coli.
  33508..34851   -  CDS            traN: TRAN4_ECOLX - Protein predicted: Swiss-Prot protein existence level 4. From Escherichia coli.
  37611..38684   -  CDS            korB: KORB2_ECOLX - Experimental evidence at protein level: Swiss-Prot protein existence level 1. In conjunction with KorA, inhibits the transcription of the kilA, trfA and korAB operons. Is also involved in the negative control of the kilB operon. From Escherichia coli.
  39460..39762   -  CDS            trfB: KORA2_ECOLX - Also known as korA. Experimental evidence at protein level: Swiss-Prot protein existence level 1. In conjunction with KorB, inhibits the transcription of kilA, trfA and korAB operons. In conjunction with KorC is responsible for the negative control of kilC and kilE operons. From Escherichia coli.
  39939..40523   -  CDS            klaC (fragment): KLAC_ECOLX - Also known as telB. Protein predicted: Swiss-Prot protein existence level 4. Belongs to the kla operon, which is associated with cryptic tellurite resistance, and IncW plasmid fertility inhibition. From Escherichia coli.
