[The description below was written by a language model from this plasmid's Addgene catalogue record and pLannotate feature annotations shown in this document.]
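Description:
pEVS104 is a large, low-copy conjugal helper plasmid derived from pRK2013, deposited as an empty backbone with no insert or expression cassette. According to the record, the ColE1 replication origin, Tn903 and the colicin genes of pRK2013 were removed and replaced with an R6Kγ origin plus a second oriT linked to a kanamycin resistance gene. Because the R6Kγ origin fires only when the R6K initiator protein pi is supplied, the plasmid is maintained in pir-expressing E. coli hosts and should behave as a non-replicating element in recipients that lack pir. This is a useful property for a helper that is meant to promote transfer without persisting. Selection is with kanamycin.

The annotated sequence (about 40.5 kb, shorter than the 51.3 kb listed for the pRK2013 backbone, which fits the described deletions) is dominated by IncP (RK2/RP4-type) transfer functions. The annotated genes are traA–D, traF, traG, the relaxase traI, the oriT-recognizing traJ, traK–N and trbE, covering relaxosome, coupling and mating-pair functions that act in trans on mobilizable plasmids carrying a compatible oriT. Two IncP oriT copies are annotated, one adjacent to full-length traJ and one next to a traJ fragment and the aph(3')-Ia KanR gene. RK2 regulatory and replication genes (trfA, korA/trfB, korB) are also present, but no oriV is annotated. Remnants include tetR, klaC, aphA and Tn903 transposase fragments and a Mu repressor c homologue; an 18-nt CLIP-tag hit is almost certainly spurious. The plasmid is typically used in triparental matings to mobilize oriT-bearing vectors from E. coli donors into other bacteria.
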