Addgene plasmid #207393: pEVS104
Purpose: (Empty Backbone) Conjugal helper plasmid
Depositing lab: Jason Peters & Edward Ruby & Eric Stabb. Depositing organization: University of Hawaii. Publication: Complete sequences of conjugal helper plasmids pRK2013 and pEVS104. Hall A, Donohue T, Peters J. MicroPubl Biol. 2023 Jul 13;2023:10.17912/micropub.biology.000882. doi: 10.17912/micropub.biology.000882. eCollection 2023. PubMed 37521139.
Backbone
  Vector backbone: pRK2013
  Backbone manufacturer: NA
  Backbone size (bp): 51330
  Modifications to backbone: Removed: ColE1 origin of replication, Tn903, and colicin genes. Inserted: R6Kγ origin, second oriT linked to a kanR gene.
  Vector type: Bacterial Expression
Growth in bacteria
  Bacterial resistance: Kanamycin, 50 μg/mL
  Growth temperature: 37°C
  Growth strain: Pir1
  Copy number: Low Copy
Terms and licenses: Academic/Nonprofit Terms; Industry Terms: Not Available to Industry
Depositor comments: Plasmid was originally constructed by restriction digestion; original publication: https://doi.org/10.1016/S0076-6879(02)58106-4
How to cite: pEVS104 was a gift from Jason Peters & Edward Ruby & Eric Stabb (Addgene plasmid # 207393 ; http://n2t.net/addgene:207393 ; RRID:Addgene_207393)
